>Addgene plasmid #11743 | pCMV5B-Smad4 | addgene full sequence | sequence record 197541 | Addgene NGS Result
CAATTTCCATTCGCCATTCAGGCTGCGCAACTGTTGGGAAGGGCGATCGGTGCGGGCCTCTTCGCTATTA
CGCCAGCTGGCGAAAGGGGGATGTGCTGCAAGGCGATTAAGTTGGGTAACGCCAGGGTTTTCCCAGTCAC
GACGTTGTAAAACGACGGCCAGTGCCAAGCTGATCTATACATTGAATCAATATTGGCAATTAGCCATATT
AGTCATTGGTTATATAGCATAAATCAATATTGGCTATTGGCCATTGCATACGTTGTATCTATATCATAAT
ATGTACATTTATATTGGCTCATGTCCAATATGACCGCCATGTTGACATTGATTATTGACTAGTTATTAAT
AGTAATCAATTACGGGGTCATTAGTTCATAGCCCATATATGGAGTTCCGCGTTACATAACTTACGGTAAA
TGGCCCGCCTGGCTGACCGCCCAACGACCCCCGCCCATTGACGTCAATAATGACGTATGTTCCCATAGTA
ACGCCAATAGGGACTTTCCATTGACGTCAATGGGTGGAGTATTTACGGTAAACTGCCCACTTGGCAGTAC
ATCAAGTGTATCATATGCCAAGTCCGCCCCCTATTGACGTCAATGACGGTAAATGGCCCGCCTGGCATTA
TGCCCAGTACATGACCTTACGGGACTTTCCTACTTGGCAGTACATCTACGTATTAGTCATCGCTATTACC
ATGGTGATGCGGTTTTGGCAGTACACCAATGGGCGTGGATAGCGGTTTGACTCACGGGGATTTCCAAGTC
TCCACCCCATTGACGTCAATGGGAGTTTGTTTTGGCACCAAAATCAACGGGACTTTCCAAAATGTCGTAA
TAACCCCGCCCCGTTGACGCAAATGGGCGGTAGGCGTGTACGGTGGGAGGTCTATATAAGCAGAGCTCGT
TTAGTGAACCGTCAGAATTGATCTGGTACCGGATCGAATTCAAGCAGGATGACCTGGGCTCCGCGCCGCA
CCGCGCCTCGCCAGATGTCTTGACAGTTTTTCTTGCAACATTGGCCATTGGTTTTCACTGCCTTCAAAAG
ATCAAAATTACTCCAGAAATTGGAGAGTTGGATTTAAAAGAAAAAACTTGAACAAATGGACAATATGTCT
ATAACAAATACACCAACAAGTAACGATGCCTGTCTGAGCATTGTACATAGTTTGATGTGTCATAGACAAG
GTGGGGAAAGTGAAACCTTTGCAAAAAGAGCAATTGAGAGTTTGGTAAAGAAGCTGAAAGAGAAAAAAGA
TGAATTGGATTCTTTAATAACAGCTATAACTACAAATGGAGCTCATCCTAGCAAGTGTGTCACCATACAG
AGAACATTGGATGGACGACTTCAGGTGGCTGGTCGGAAAGGATTTCCTCATGTGATCTATGCCCGTCTGT
GGAGGTGGCCTGATCTACACAAGAATGAACTAAAGCATGTTAAATATTGTCAGTATGCGTTTGACTTAAA
ATGTGACAGTGTCTGTGTGAATCCATATCACTATGAGCGGGTTGTCTCACCTGGAATTGATCTCTCAGGA
TTAACACTGCAGAGTAATGTTCCAAGTATGTTAGTGAAGGATGAGTACGTTCACGACTTTGAAGGACAGC
CGTCCTTACCCACTGAAGGACATTCGATTCAAACCATCCAACACCCGCCAAGTAATCGCGCATCAACGGA
GACGTACAGCGCCCCGGCTCTGTTAGCCCCGGCAGAGTCTAACGCCACCAGCACCACCAACTTCCCCAAC
ATTCCTGTGGCTTCCACAAGTCAGCCGGCCAGTATTCTGGCGGGCAGCCATAGTGAAGGACTGTTGCAGA
TAGCTTCAGGGCCTCAGCCAGGACAGCAGCAGAATGGATTTACTGCTCAGCCAGCTACTTACCATCATAA
CAGCACTACCACCTGGACTGGAAGTAGGACTGCACCATACACACCTAATTTGCCTCACCACCAAAACGGC
CATCTTCAGCACCACCCGCCTATGCCGCCCCATCCTGGACATTACTGGCCAGTTCACAATGAGCTTGCAT
TCCAGCCTCCCATTTCCAATCATCCTGCTCCTGAGTACTGGTGCTCCATTGCTTACTTTGAAATGGACGT
TCAGGTAGGAGAGACGTTTAAGGTCCCTTCAAGCTGCCCTGTTGTGACTGTGGATGGCTATGTGGATCCT
TCGGGAGGAGATCGCTTTTGCTTGGGTCAACTCTCCAATGTCCACAGGACAGAAGCGATTGAGAGAGCGA
GGTTGCACATAGGCAAAGGAGTGCAGTTGGAATGTAAAGGTGAAGGTGACGTTTGGGTCAGGTGCCTTAG
TGACCACGCGGTCTTTGTACAGAGTTACTACCTGGACAGAGAAGCTGGCCGAGCACCTGGCGACGCTGTT
CATAAGATCTACCCAAGCGCGTATATAAAGGTCTTTGATCTGCGGCAGTGTCACCGGCAGATGCAGCAAC
AGGCGGCCACTGCGCAAGCTGCAGCTGCTGCTCAGGCGGCGGCCGTGGCAGGGAACATCCCTGGCCCTGG
GTCCGTGGGTGGAATAGCTCCAGCCATCAGTCTGTCTGCTGCTGCTGGCATCGGTGTGGATGACCTCCGG
CGATTGTGCATTCTCAGGATGAGCTTTGTGAAGGGCTGGGGCCCAGACTACCCCAGGCAGAGCATCAAGG
AAACCCCGTGCTGGATTGAGATTCACCTTCACCGAGCTCTGCAGCTCTTGGATGAAGTCCTGCACACCAT
GCCCATTGCGGACCCACAGCCTTTAGACTGATCTAGAGGATCCCGGGTGGCATCCCTGTGACCCCTCCCC
AGTGCCTCTCCTGGCCCTGGAAGTTGCCACTCCAGTGCCCACCAGCCTTGTCCTAATAAAATTAAGTTGC
ATCATTTTGTCTGACTAGGTGTCCTTCTATAATATTATGGGGTGGAGGGGGGTGGTATGGAGCAAGGGGC
AAGTTGGGAAGACAACCTGTAGGGCCTGCGGGGTCTATTGGGAACCAAGCTGGAGTGCAGTGGCACAATC
TTGGCTCACTGCAATCTCCGCCTCCTGGGTTCAAGCGATTCTCCTGCCTCAGCCTCCCGAGTTGTTGGGA
TTCCAGGCATGCATGACCAGGCTCAGCTAATTTTTGTTTTTTTGGTAGAGACGGGGTTTCACCATATTGG
CCAGGCTGGTCTCCAACTCCTAATCTCAGGTGATCTACCCACCTTGGCCTCCCAAATTGCTGGGATTACA
GGCGTGAACCACTGCTCCCTTCCCTGTCCTTCTGATTTTAAAATAACTATACCAGCAGGAGGACGTCCAG
ACACAGCATAGGCTACCTGGCCATGCCCAACCGGTGGGACATTTGAGTTGCTTGCTTGGCACTGTCCTCT
CATGCGTTGGGTCCACTCAGTAGATGCCTGTTGAATTGGGTACGCGGCCAGCTTGGCTGTGGAATGTGTG
TCAGTTAGGGTGTGGAAAGTCCCCAGGCTCCCCAGCAGGCAGAAGTATGCAAAGCATGCATCTCAATTAG
TCAGCAACCAGGTGTGGAAAGTCCCCAGGCTCCCCAGCAGGCAGAAGTATGCAAAGCATGCATCTCAATT
AGTCAGCAACCATAGTCCCGCCCCTAACTCCGCCCATCCCGCCCCTAACTCCGCCCAGTTCCGCCCATTC
TCCGCCCCATGGCTGACTAATTTTTTTTATTTATGCAGAGGCCGAGGCCGCCTCGGCCTCTGAGCTATTC
CAGAAGTAGTGAGGAGGCTTTTTTGGAGGCCTAGGCTTTTGCAAAAAGCTCCTCGAGGAACTGAAAAACC
AGAAAGTTAATTCCCTATAGTGAGTCGTATTAAATTCGTAATCATGTCATAGCTGTTTCCTGTGTGAAAT
TGTTATCCGCTCACAATTCCACACAACATACGAGCCGGAAGCATAAAGTGTAAAGCCTGGGGTGCCTAAT
GAGTGAGCTAACTCACATTAATTGCGTTGCGCTCACTGCCCGCTTTCCAGTCGGGAAACCTGTCGTGCCA
GCTGCATTAATGAATCGGCCAACGCGCGGGGAGAGGCGGTTTGCGTATTGGGCGCTCTTCCGCTTCCTCG
CTCACTGACTCGCTGCGCTCGGTCGTTCGGCTGCGGCGAGCGGTATCAGCTCACTCAAAGGCGGTAATAC
GGTTATCCACAGAATCAGGGGATAACGCAGGAAAGAACATGTGAGCAAAAGGCCAGCAAAAGGCCAGGAA
CCGTAAAAAGGCCGCGTTGCTGGCGTTTTTCCATAGGCTCCGCCCCCCTGACGAGCATCACAAAAATCGA
CGCTCAAGTCAGAGGTGGCGAAACCCGACAGGACTATAAAGATACCAGGCGTTTCCCCCTGGAAGCTCCC
TCGTGCGCTCTCCTGTTCCGACCCTGCCGCTTACCGGATACCTGTCCGCCTTTCTCCCTTCGGGAAGCGT
GGCGCTTTCTCATAGCTCACGCTGTAGGTATCTCAGTTCGGTGTAGGTCGTTCGCTCCAAGCTGGGCTGT
GTGCACGAACCCCCCGTTCAGCCCGACCGCTGCGCCTTATCCGGTAACTATCGTCTTGAGTCCAACCCGG
TAAGACACGACTTATCGCCACTGGCAGCAGCCACTGGTAACAGGATTAGCAGAGCGAGGTATGTAGGCGG
TGCTACAGAGTTCTTGAAGTGGTGGCCTAACTACGGCTACACTAGAAGAACAGTATTTGGTATCTGCGCT
CTGCTGAAGCCAGTTACCTTCGGAAAAAGAGTTGGTAGCTCTTGATCCGGCAAACAAACCACCGCTGGTA
GCGGTGGTTTTTTTGTTTGCAAGCAGCAGATTACGCGCAGAAAAAAAGGATCTCAAGAAGATCCTTTGAT
CTTTTCTACGGGGTCTGACGCTCAGTGGAACGAAAACTCACGTTAAGGGATTTTGGTCATGAGATTATCA
AAAAGGATCTTCACCTAGATCCTTTTAAATTAAAAATGAAGTTTTAAATCAATCTAAAGTATATATGAGT
AAACTTGGTCTGACAGTTACCAATGCTTAATCAGTGAGGCACCTATCTCAGCGATCTGTCTATTTCGTTC
ATCCATAGTTGCCTGACTCCCCGTCGTGTAGATAACTACGATACGGGAGGGCTTACCATCTGGCCCCAGT
GCTGCAATGATACCGCGAGACCCACGCTCACCGGCTCCAGATTTATCAGCAATAAACCAGCCAGCCGGAA
GGGCCGAGCGCAGAAGTGGTCCTGCAACTTTATCCGCCTCCATCCAGTCTATTAATTGTTGCCGGGAAGC
TAGAGTAAGTAGTTCGCCAGTTAATAGTTTGCGCAACGTTGTTGCCATTGCTACAGGCATCGTGGTGTCA
CGCTCGTCGTTTGGTATGGCTTCATTCAGCTCCGGTTCCCAACGATCAAGGCGAGTTACATGATCCCCCA
TGTTGTGCAAAAAAGCGGTTAGCTCCTTCGGTCCTCCGATCGTTGTCAGAAGTAAGTTGGCCGCAGTGTT
ATCACTCATGGTTATGGCAGCACTGCATAATTCTCTTACTGTCATGCCATCCGTAAGATGCTTTTCTGTG
ACTGGTGAGTACTCAACCAAGTCATTCTGAGAATAGTGTATGCGGCGACCGAGTTGCTCTTGCCCGGCGT
CAATACGGGATAATACCGCGCCACATAGCAGAACTTTAAAAGTGCTCATCATTGGAAAACGTTCTTCGGG
GCGAAAACTCTCAAGGATCTTACCGCTGTTGAGATCCAGTTCGATGTAACCCACTCGTGCACCCAACTGA
TCTTCAGCATCTTTTACTTTCACCAGCGTTTCTGGGTGAGCAAAAACAGGAAGGCAAAATGCCGCAAAAA
AGGGAATAAGGGCGACACGGAAATGTTGAATACTCATACTCTTCCTTTTTCAATATTATTGAAGCATTTA
TCAGGGTTATTGTCTCATGAGCGGATACATATTTGAATGTATTTAGAAAAATAAACAAATAGGGGTTCCG
CGCACATTTCCCCGAAAAGTGCCACCTG
[124 nt withheld, positions 5979-6102]
C
[91 nt withheld, positions 6104-6194]
A
[49 nt withheld, positions 6196-6244]
CCTTTGACGTTGGAGTCCACGTTCTTT
[37 nt withheld, positions 6272-6308]
ACCCTATCTCGGTCTATTCTTTTGATTTATAAGGGATTTTGCCGATTTCGGCCTATTGGTTAAAAAATGA
GCTGATTTAACAAAAATTTAACGCGAATTTTAACAAAATATTAACGCTTA
Features (pLannotate 1.2.2; 15 found; start..end, strand, type, name):
     10..164     -  CDS            lacZα (fragment): LacZα fragment of β-galactosidase; lacZ fragment
    324..703     +  enhancer       CMV enhancer: human cytomegalovirus immediate early enhancer
    705..904     +  promoter       CMV promoter: human cytomegalovirus (CMV) immediate early promoter
   1106..2758    +  CDS            Smad4: SMAD4_MOUSE - Also known as Dpc4, Madh4. Experimental evidence at protein level: Swiss-Prot protein existence level 1. Common SMAD (co-SMAD) is the coactivator and mediator of signal transduction by TGF-beta (transforming growth factor). Component of the heterotrimeric SMAD2/SMAD3-SMAD4 complex that forms in the nucleus and is required for the TGF-mediated signaling. Promotes binding of the SMAD2/SMAD4/FAST-1 complex to DNA and provides an activation function required for SMAD1 or SMAD2 to stimulate transcription. Component of the multimeric SMAD3/SMAD4/JUN/FOS complex which forms at the AP1 p
   2775..3397    +  polyA_signal   hGH poly(A) signal: human growth hormone polyadenylation signal
   3426..3755    +  promoter       SV40 promoter: SV40 enhancer and early promoter
   3794..3812    -  promoter       T7 promoter: promoter for bacteriophage T7 RNA polymerase
   3850..3866    -  protein_bind   lac operator: The lac repressor binds to the lac operator to inhibit transcription in E. coli. This inhibition can be relieved by adding lactose or isopropyl-β-D-thiogalactopyranoside (IPTG). lac repressor encoded by lacI
   3874..3904    -  promoter       lac promoter: promoter for the E. coli lac operon
   3919..3940    -  protein_bind   CAP binding site: CAP binding activates transcription in the presence of cAMP. E. coli catabolite activator protein
   3953..4045    -  CDS            lacI (fragment): lac repressor; lacI; The lac repressor binds to the lac operator to inhibit transcription in E. coli. This inhibition can be relieved by adding lactose or isopropyl-β-D-thiogalactopyranoside (IPTG).
   4228..4816    -  rep_origin     ori: high-copy-number ColE1/pMB1/pBR322/pUC origin of replication
   4987..5847    -  CDS            AmpR: β-lactamase; bla; confers resistance to ampicillin, carbenicillin, and related antibiotics
   5848..5952    -  promoter       AmpR promoter: bla
   5979..6407    +  rep_origin     f1 ori (sequence partly withheld): f1 bacteriophage origin of replication; arrow indicates direction of (+) strand synthesis
