[The description below was written by a language model from this plasmid's Addgene catalogue record and pLannotate feature annotations shown in this document.]
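Description:
pCMV5B-Smad4 is a mammalian expression plasmid built on the pCMV5 backbone that carries the mouse Smad4 coding sequence (also known as Dpc4 or Madh4). The sequenced record is about 6.4 kb, consistent with a backbone of roughly 4.7 kb plus an insert of about 1.6 kb cloned between EcoRI and XbaI sites, both of which were preserved. In bacteria the plasmid is maintained at high copy through a ColE1/pUC-type origin and selected with ampicillin via the β-lactamase gene and its own promoter. An f1 origin is also present, which in principle allows single-stranded DNA production. Remnants of the lac region (lacZα and lacI fragments, lac promoter and operator, CAP site) and a T7 promoter are backbone leftovers rather than functional parts of the expression unit.

The payload is a simple transcription unit: the human cytomegalovirus immediate early enhancer and promoter drive the Smad4 open reading frame, and the transcript is terminated by the human growth hormone polyadenylation signal. No epitope tag or reporter is annotated in the feature table. An SV40 enhancer/early promoter segment lies downstream of the poly(A) signal, but no mammalian selection marker is annotated after it, so the plasmid appears suited to transient transfection. The depositor notes that the insert carries an A152V substitution relative to the GenBank reference sequence.

Smad4 is the common-mediator SMAD that partners with receptor-activated SMADs to form nuclear transcriptional complexes in TGF-β signalling. The plasmid is therefore typically used to overexpress Smad4 in mammalian cells for studies of this pathway, in keeping with the associated publication on TGF-β receptor substrates and signalling.
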