Addgene plasmid #11743: pCMV5B-Smad4
Depositing lab: Jeff Wrana. Depositing organization: Sinai Health System. Publication: MADR2 is a substrate of the TGFbeta receptor and its phosphorylation is required for nuclear accumulation and signaling. Macias-Silva M, Abdollah S, Hoodless PA, Pirone R, Attisano L, Wrana JL. Cell. 1996 Dec 27. 87(7):1215-24. 10.1016/S0092-8674(00)81817-6 PubMed 8980228.
Backbone
  Vector backbone: pCMV5
  Backbone size w/o insert (bp): 4700
  Vector type: Mammalian Expression
Growth in bacteria
  Bacterial resistance: Ampicillin, 100 μg/mL
  Growth temperature: 37°C
  Growth strain: DH5alpha
  Copy number: High Copy
Gene/Insert
  Gene/Insert name: SMAD4
  Species: M. musculus (mouse)
  Insert size (bp): 1600
  GenBank ID: NM_008540.2
  Entrez Gene: Smad4 (a.k.a. D18Wsu70e, DPC4, Madh4)
  Promoter: CMV
  Cloning method: Restriction Enzyme; 5′ cloning site EcoRI (not destroyed); 3′ cloning site XbaI (not destroyed)
  Sequencing primers: 5′ CMV-F; 3′ hGH-pA-R (5'-CCAGCTTGGTTCCCAATAGA-3')
Terms and licenses: Academic/Nonprofit Terms; Industry Terms
Depositor comments: The Smad4 insert in this plasmid contains a A152V mutation compared to GenBank reference sequence NM_008540.2
How to cite: pCMV5B-Smad4 was a gift from Jeff Wrana (Addgene plasmid # 11743 ; http://n2t.net/addgene:11743 ; RRID:Addgene_11743)
