>Addgene plasmid #11743 | pCMV5B-Smad4 | addgene partial sequence | sequence record 18436 | CMV-F 5'-CGCAAATGGGCGGTAGGCGTG-3'
TGACCGTCAGAATTGATCTGGTACCGGATCGAATTCAAGCAGGATGACCTGGGCTCCGCGCCGCACCGCG
CCTCGCCAGATGTCTTGACAGTTTTTCTTGCAACATTGGCCATTGGTTTTCACTGCCTTCAAAAGATCAA
AATTACTCCAGAAATTGGAGAGTTGGATTTAAAAGAAAAAACTTGAACAAATGGACAATATGTCTATAAC
AAATACACCAACAAGTAACGATGCCTGTCTGAGCATTGTACATAGTTTGATGTGTCATAGACAAGGTGGG
GAAAGTGAAACCTTTGCAAAAAGAGCAATTGAGAGTTTGGTAAAGAAGCTGAAAGAGAAAAAAGATGAAT
TGGATTCTTTAATAACAGCTATAACTACAAATGGAGCTCATCCTAGCAAGTGTGTCACCATACAGAGAAC
ATTGGATGGACGACTTCAGGTGGCTGGTCGGAAAGGATTTCCTCATGTGATCTATGCCCGTCTGTGGAGG
TGGCCTGATCTACACAAGAATGAACTAAAGCAT
