>Addgene plasmid #11743 | pCMV5B-Smad4 | addgene partial sequence | sequence record 18437 | hGH-PA-R 5'-CCAGCTTGGTTCCCAATAGA-3'
GTTGTCTTCCCACTTGCCCCTTGCTCCATACCACCCCCCTCCACCCCATAATATTATAGAAGGACACCTA
GTCAGACAAAATGATGCAACTTAATTTTATTAGGACAAGGCTGGTGGGCACTGGAGTGGCAACTTCCAGG
GCCAGGAGAGGCACTGGGGAGGGGTCACAGGGATGCCACCCGGGATCCTCTAGATCAGTCTAAAGGCTGT
GGGTCCGCAATGGGCATGGTGTGCAGGACTTCATCCAAGAGCTGCAGAGCTCGGTGAAGGTGAATCTCAA
TCCAGCACGGGGTTTCCTTGATGCTCTGCCTGGGGTAGTCTGGGCCCCAGCCCTTCACAAAGCTCATCCT
GAGAATGCACAATCGCCGGAGGTCATCCACACCGATGCCAGCAGCAGCAGACAGACTGATGGCTGGAGCT
ATTCCACCCACGGACCCAGGGCCAGGGATGTTCCCTGCCACGGCCGCCGCCTGAGCAGCAGCTGCAGCTT
GCGCAGTGGCCGCCTGTTGCTGCATCTGCCGGTGACACTGCCGCAGATCAAAGACCTTTATATACGCGCT
TGGGTAGATCTTATGAACAGCGTCGCCAGGTGCTCGGCCAGCTTCTCTGTCCAGGTAGTAACTCTGTACA
AAGACCGCGTGGTCACTAAGGCACCTGACCCAAACGTCACCTTCACCTTTACATTCCAACTGCACTCCTT
TGCCTATGTGCAACCTCGCTCTCTCAATCGCTTCTGTCCTGTGGACATTGGAGAGTTGACCCAAGCAAAA
GCGATCTCCTCCCGAAGGATCCACATAGCCATC
